>Addgene plasmid #171413 | GFP-ATG13 | addgene full sequence | sequence record 337513 | Addgene Partial NGS Result
GGTCGACATTGATTATTGACTAGTTATTAATAGTAATCAATTACGGGGTCATTAGTTCATAGCCCATATA
TGGAGTTCCGCGTTACATAACTTACGGTAAATGGCCCGCCTGGCTGACCGCCCAACGACCCCCGCCCATT
GACGTCAATAATGACGTATGTTCCCATAGTAACGCCAATAGGGACTTTCCATTGACGTCAATGGGTGGAG
TATTTACGGTAAACTGCCCACTTGGCAGTACATCAAGTGTATCATATGCCAAGTACGCCCCCTATTGACG
TCAATGACGGTAAATGGCCCGCCTGGCATTATGCCCAGTACATGACCTTATGGGACTTTCCTACTTGGCA
GTACATCTACGTATTAGTCATCGCTATTACCATGGTCGAGGTGAGCCCCACGTTCTGCTTCACTCTCCCC
ATCTCCCCCCCCTCCCCACCCCCAATTTTGTATTTATTTATTTTTTAATTATTTTGTGCAGCGATGGGGG
CGGGGGGGGGGGGGGGGCGCGCGCCRGGSGGGGSGGGGSGGGGSGRGGGGSGGGGSGGGGSGAGGCGGAG
AGGTGCGGCGGCAGCCAATCAGAGCGGCGCGCTCCGAAAGTTTCCTTTTATGGCGAGGCGGCGGCGGCGG
CGGCCCTATAAAAAGCGAAGCGCGCGGCGGGCGGGAGTCGCTGCGCGCTGCCTTCGCCCCGTGCCCCGCT
CCGCCGCCGCCTCGCGCCGCCCGCCCCGGCTCTGACTGACCGCGTTACTCCCACAGGTGAGCGGGCGGGA
CGGCCCTTCTCCTCCGGGCTGTAATTAGCGCTTGGTTTAATGACGGCTTGTTTCTTTTCTGTGGCTGCGT
GAAAGCCTTGAGGGGCTCCGGGAGGGCCCTTTGTGCGGGGGGAGCGGCTCGGGGGGTGCGTGCGTGTGTG
TGTGCGTGGGGAGCGCCGCGTGCGGCTCCGCGCTGCCCGGCGGCTGTGAGCGCTGCGGGCGCGGCGCGGG
GCTTTGTGCGCTCCGCAGTGTGCGCGAGGGGAGCGCGGCCGGGGGCGGTGCCCCGCGGTGCGGGGGGGGC
TGCGAGGGGAACAAAGGCTGCGTGCGGGGTGTGTGCGTGGGGGGGTGAGCAGGGGGTGTGGGCGCGTCGG
TCGGGCTGCAACCCCCCCTGCACCCCCCTCCCCGAGTTGCTGAGCACGGCCCGGCTTCGGGTGCGGGGCT
CCGTACGGGGCGTGGCGCGGGGCTCGCCGTGCCGGGCGGGGGGTGGCGGCAGGTGGGGGTGCCGGGCGGG
GCGGGGCCGCCTCGGGCCGGGGAGGGCTCGGGGGAGGGGCGCGGCGGCCCCCGGAGCGCCGGCGGCTGTC
GAGGCGCGGCGAGCCGCAGCCATTGCCTTTTATGGTAATCGTGCGAGAGGGCGCAGGGACTTCCTTTGTC
CCAAATCTGTGCGGAGCCGAAATCTGGGAGGCGCCGCCGCACCCCCTCTAGCGGGCGCGGGGCGAAGCGG
TGCGGCGCCGGCAGGAAGGAAATGGGCGGGGAGGGCCTTCGTGCGTCGCCGCGCCGCCGTCCCCTTCTCC
CTCTCCAGCCTCGGGGCTGTCCGCGGGGGGACGGCTGCCTTCGGGGGGGACGGGGCAGGGCGGGGTTCGG
CTTCTGGCGTGTGACCGGCGGCTCTAGAGCCTCTGCTAACCATGTTCATGCCTTCTTCTTTTTCCTACAG
CTCCTGGGCAACGTGCTGGTTATTGTGCTGTCTCATCATTTTGGCAAAGAATTCCTCGATCGACGGTATC
GATGCCACCATGGTGAGCAAGGGCGAGGAGCTGTTCACCGGGGTGGTGCCCATCCTGGTCGAGCTGGACG
GCGACGTAAACGGCCACAAGTTCAGCGTGTCCGGCGAGGGCGAGGGCGATGCCACCTACGGCAAGCTGAC
CCTGAAGTTCATCTGCACCACCGGCAAGCTGCCCGTGCCCTGGCCCACCCTCGTGACCACCCTGACCTAC
GGCGTGCAGTGCTTCAGCCGCTACCCCGACCACATGAAGCAGCACGACTTCTTCAAGTCCGCCATGCCCG
AAGGCTACGTCCAGGAGCGCACCATCTTCTTCAAGGACGACGGCAACTACAAGACCCGCGCCGAGGTGAA
GTTCGAGGGCGACACCCTGGTGAACCGCATCGAGCTGAAGGGCATCGACTTCAAGGAGGACGGCAACATC
CTGGGGCACAAGCTGGAGTACAACTACAACAGCCACAACGTCTATATCATGGCCGACAAGCAGAAGAACG
GCATCAAGGTGAACTTCAAGATCCGCCACAACATCGAGGACGGCAGCGTGCAGCTCGCCGACCACTACCA
GCAGAACACCCCCATCGGCGACGGCCCCGTGCTGCTGCCCGACAACCACTACCTGAGCACCCAGTCCAAG
CTGAGCAAAGACCCCAACGAGAAGCGCGATCACATGGTCCTGCTGGAGTTCGTGACCGCCGCCGGGATCA
CTCTCGGCATGGACGAGCTGTACAAGGGTACCGAGACCGACCTCAACAGCCAGGACCGTAAAGACCTCGA
CAAGTTCATTAAGTTTTTCGCCCTCAAGACCGTGCAGGTGATCGTGCAGGCCCGGCTGGGAGAGAAAATC
TGCACACGCAGCTCCTCTTCACCCACCGGTTCTGACTGGTTCAACCTGGCTATTAAGGATATCCCTGAAG
TGACTCACGAAGCAAAGAAAGCACTCGCTGGACAGCTGCCAGCAGTGGGTCGTTCAATGTGTGTCGAGAT
CTCCCTGAAGACATCTGAAGGAGACTCAATGGAGCTCGAAATTTGGTGCCTGGAGATGAACGAAAAGTGT
GATAAAGAGATCAAAGTGAGCTACACCGTCTATAATCGTCTGTCCCTGCTCCTGAAATCTCTCCTGGCCA
TCACTCGGGTGACACCTGCTTACCGCCTCAGTAGGAAGCAGGGTCATGAATATGTGATTCTGTACAGGAT
CTATTTCGGCGAGGTCCAGCTCTCCGGACTGGGTGAAGGCTTTCAGACTGTGCGTGTCGGAACCGTGGGA
ACTCCAGTCGGCACAATTACCCTCTCTTGCGCATACCGTATCAATCTGGCCTTCATGTCAACCAGACAGT
TTGAGCGTACTCCCCCTATTATGGGAATCATTATCGACCACTTCGTGGATAGACCATACCCCAGTAGCTC
CCCTATGCATCCATGCAACTATCGTACAGCCGGTGAAGACACCGGCGTGATCTACCCCAGTGTCGAGGAT
AGCCAGGAAGTGTGTACCACTTCCTTCTCTACCTCACCACCCTCACAGCTCTCTTCAAGTCGCCTGAGTT
ATCAGCCTGCCGCTCTCGGAGTCGGTAGCGCAGACCTGGCCTACCCAGTGGTCTTCGCAGCAGGCCTCAA
CGCAACCCACCCACATCAGCTGATGGTGCCAGGAAAGGAGGGTGGAGTCCCACTGGCTCCTAATCAGCCA
GTGCACGGTACTCAGGCTGACCAGGAAAGGCTGGCAACTTGCACACCATCCGATAGAACTCATTGTGCTG
CAACACCCAGCTCCTCTGAGGACACCGAAACTGTGAGCAACTCAAGTGAGGGTCGCGCCTCCCCACACGA
TGTCCTGGAAACCATCTTCGTGAGAAAAGTCGGCGCTTTTGTGAACAAGCCCATTAATCAGGTCACACTC
ACCTCTCTGGACATCCCTTTCGCTATGTTTGCACCAAAGAACCTCGAGCTGGAAGACACTGATCCCATGG
TGAATCCTCCAGACTCACCCGAGACAGAAAGTCCTCTCCAGGGCAGTCTGCACAGCGATGGAAGCTCCGG
TGGCTCTTCAGGCAACACACATGACGATTTCGTCATGATTGACTTCAAACCCGCTTTTTCCAAGGACGAT
ATCCTCCCTATGGATCTGGGAACCTTCTACAGGGAGTTTCAGAATCCCCCTCAGCTCAGTAGCCTGAGCA
TTGACATCGGTGCCCAGTCCATGGCTGAGGACCTCGATTCTCTGCCTGAAAAACTGGCTGTGCACGAGAA
GAACGTCAGAGAATTCGACGCATTTGTGGAGACCCTGCAGTAACCCGGGTGATATCTTAATTAATTAACT
CGAGGAATTCACTCCTCAGGTGCAGGCTGCCTATCAGAAGGTGGTGGCTGGTGTGGCCAATGCCCTGGCT
CACAAATACCACTGAGATCTTTTTCCCTCTGCCAAAAATTATGGGGACATCATGAAGCCCCTTGAGCATC
TGACTTCTGGCTAATAAAGGAAATTTATTTTCATTGCAATAGTGTGTTGGAATTTTTTGTGTCTCTCACT
CGGAAGGACATATGGGAGGGCAAATCATTTAAAACATCAGAATGAGTATTTGGTTTAGAGTTTGGCAACA
TATGCCCATATGCTGGCTGCCATGAACAAAGGTTGGCTATAAAGAGGTCATCAGTATATGAAACAGCCCC
CTGCTGTCCATTCCTTATTCCATAGAAAAGCCTTGACTTGAGGTTAGATTTTTTTTATATTTTGTTTTGT
GTTATTTTTTTCTTTAACATCCCTAAAATTTTCCTTACATGTTTTACTAGCCAGATTTTTCCTCCTCTCC
TGACTACTCCCAGTCATAGCTGTCCCTCTTCTCTTATGGAGATCCCTCGACCTGCAGCCCAAGCTTGGCG
TAATCATGGTCATAGCTGTTTCCTGTGTGAAATTGTTATCCGCTCACAATTCCACACAACATACGAGCCG
GAAGCATAAAGTGTAAAGCCTGGGGTGCCTAATGAGTGAGCTAACTCACATTAATTGCGTTGCGCTCACT
GCCCGCTTTCCAGTCGGGAAACCTGTCGTGCCAGCGGATCCGCATCTCAATTAGTCAGCAACCATAGTCC
CGCCCCTAACTCCGCCCATCCCGCCCCTAACTCCGCCCAGTTCCGCCCATTCTCCGCCCCATGGCTGACT
AATTTTTTTTATTTATGCAGAGGCCGAGGCCGCCTCGGCCTCTGAGCTATTCCAGAAGTAGTGAGGAGGC
TTTTTTGGAGGCCTAGGCTTTTGCAAAAAGCTAACTTGTTTATTGCAGCTTATAATGGTTACAAATAAAG
CAATAGCATCACAAATTTCACAAATAAAGCATTTTTTTCACTGCATTCTAGTTGTGGTTTGTCCAAACTC
ATCAATGTATCTTATCATGTCTGGATCCGCTGCATTAATGAATCGGCCAACGCGCGGGGAGAGGCGGTTT
GCGTATTGGGCGCTCTTCCGCTTCCTCGCTCACTGACTCGCTGCGCTCGGTCGTTCGGCTGCGGCGAGCG
GTATCAGCTCACTCAAAGGCGGTAATACGGTTATCCACAGAATCAGGGGATAACGCAGGAAAGAACATGT
GAGCAAAAGGCCAGCAAAAGGCCAGGAACCGTAAAAAGGCCGCGTTGCTGGCGTTTTTCCATAGGCTCCG
CCCCCCTGACGAGCATCACAAAAATCGACGCTCAAGTCAGAGGTGGCGAAACCCGACAGGACTATAAAGA
TACCAGGCGTTTCCCCCTGGAAGCTCCCTCGTGCGCTCTCCTGTTCCGACCCTGCCGCTTACCGGATACC
TGTCCGCCTTTCTCCCTTCGGGAAGCGTGGCGCTTTCTCATAGCTCACGCTGTAGGTATCTCAGTTCGGT
GTAGGTCGTTCGCTCCAAGCTGGGCTGTGTGCACGAACCCCCCGTTCAGCCCGACCGCTGCGCCTTATCC
GGTAACTATCGTCTTGAGTCCAACCCGGTAAGACACGACTTATCGCCACTGGCAGCAGCCACTGGTAACA
GGATTAGCAGAGCGAGGTATGTAGGCGGTGCTACAGAGTTCTTGAAGTGGTGGCCTAACTACGGCTACAC
TAGAAGAACAGTATTTGGTATCTGCGCTCTGCTGAAGCCAGTTACCTTCGGAAAAAGAGTTGGTAGCTCT
TGATCCGGCAAACAAACCACCGCTGGTAGCGGTGGTTTTTTTGTTTGCAAGCAGCAGATTACGCGCAGAA
AAAAAGGATCTCAAGAAGATCCTTTGATCTTTTCTACGGGGTCTGACGCTCAGTGGAACGAAAACTCACG
TTAAGGGATTTTGGTCATGAGATTATCAAAAAGGATCTTCACCTAGATCCTTTTAAATTAAAAATGAAGT
TTTAAATCAATCTAAAGTATATATGAGTAAACTTGGTCTGACAGTTACCAATGCTTAATCAGTGAGGCAC
CTATCTCAGCGATCTGTCTATTTCGTTCATCCATAGTTGCCTGACTCCCCGTCGTGTAGATAACTACGAT
ACGGGAGGGCTTACCATCTGGCCCCAGTGCTGCAATGATACCGCGAGACCCACGCTCACCGGCTCCAGAT
TTATCAGCAATAAACCAGCCAGCCGGAAGGGCCGAGCGCAGAAGTGGTCCTGCAACTTTATCCGCCTCCA
TCCAGTCTATTAATTGTTGCCGGGAAGCTAGAGTAAGTAGTTCGCCAGTTAATAGTTTGCGCAACGTTGT
TGCCATTGCTACAGGCATCGTGGTGTCACGCTCGTCGTTTGGTATGGCTTCATTCAGCTCCGGTTCCCAA
CGATCAAGGCGAGTTACATGATCCCCCATGTTGTGCAAAAAAGCGGTTAGCTCCTTCGGTCCTCCGATCG
TTGTCAGAAGTAAGTTGGCCGCAGTGTTATCACTCATGGTTATGGCAGCACTGCATAATTCTCTTACTGT
CATGCCATCCGTAAGATGCTTTTCTGTGACTGGTGAGTACTCAACCAAGTCATTCTGAGAATAGTGTATG
CGGCGACCGAGTTGCTCTTGCCCGGCGTCAATACGGGATAATACCGCGCCACATAGCAGAACTTTAAAAG
TGCTCATCATTGGAAAACGTTCTTCGGGGCGAAAACTCTCAAGGATCTTACCGCTGTTGAGATCCAGTTC
GATGTAACCCACTCGTGCACCCAACTGATCTTCAGCATCTTTTACTTTCACCAGCGTTTCTGGGTGAGCA
AAAACAGGAAGGCAAAATGCCGCAAAAAAGGGAATAAGGGCGACACGGAAATGTTGAATACTCATACTCT
TCCTTTTTCAATATTATTGAAGCATTTATCAGGGTTATTGTCTCATGAGCGGATACATATTTGAATGTAT
TTAGAAAAATAAACAAATAGGGGTTCCGCGCACATTTCCCCGAAAAGTGCCACCTG
Features (pLannotate 1.2.2; 19 found; start..end, strand, type, name):
      5..384     +  enhancer       CMV enhancer: human cytomegalovirus immediate early enhancer
    386..663     +  promoter       chicken β-actin promoter: No description available
    664..1680    +  intron         chimeric intron: chimera between introns from chicken β-actin and rabbit β-globin
   1678..1734    +  CDS            HBB (fragment): HBB_LEPEU - Experimental evidence at protein level: Swiss-Prot protein existence level 1. Involved in oxygen transport from the lung to the various peripheral tissues. From Lepus europaeus (European hare).
   1760..2476    +  CDS            mEGFP: mEGFP is a basic (constitutively fluorescent) green fluorescent protein published in 2002, derived from Aequorea victoria. It has moderate acid sensitivity.
   2483..4030    +  CDS            ATG13: ATG13_HUMAN - Also known as KIAA0652. Experimental evidence at protein level: Swiss-Prot protein existence level 1. Autophagy factor required for autophagosome formation and mitophagy. Target of the TOR kinase signaling pathway that regulates autophagy through the control of the phosphorylation status of ATG13 and ULK1, and the regulation of the ATG13-ULK1-RB1CC1 complex. Through its regulation of ULK1 activity, plays a role in the regulation of the kinase activity of mTORC1 and cell proliferation. From Homo sapiens (Human).
   4065..4142    +  CDS            HBB (fragment): HBB_PONPY - Experimental evidence at transcript level: Swiss-Prot protein existence level 2. Involved in oxygen transport from the lung to the various peripheral tissues. From Pongo pygmaeus (Bornean orangutan).
   4213..4268    +  polyA_signal   β-globin poly(A) signal: rabbit β-globin polyadenylation signal (Gil and Proudfoot, 1987)
   4653..4669    -  protein_bind   lac operator: The lac repressor binds to the lac operator to inhibit transcription in E. coli. This inhibition can be relieved by adding lactose or isopropyl-β-D-thiogalactopyranoside (IPTG). lac repressor encoded by lacI
   4677..4707    -  promoter       lac promoter: promoter for the E. coli lac operon
   4722..4743    -  protein_bind   CAP binding site: CAP binding activates transcription in the presence of cAMP. E. coli catabolite activator protein
   4756..4795    -  CDS            lacI (fragment): lac repressor; lacI; The lac repressor binds to the lac operator to inhibit transcription in E. coli. This inhibition can be relieved by adding lactose or isopropyl-β-D-thiogalactopyranoside (IPTG).
   4802..4824    +  promoter       SV40 promoter (fragment): SV40 enhancer and early promoter
   4848..4983    +  rep_origin     SV40 ori: SV40 origin of replication
   5003..5137    +  polyA_signal   SV40 poly(A) signal: SV40 polyadenylation signal
   5139..5193    -  CDS            lacI (fragment): lac repressor; lacI; The lac repressor binds to the lac operator to inhibit transcription in E. coli. This inhibition can be relieved by adding lactose or isopropyl-β-D-thiogalactopyranoside (IPTG).
   5376..5964    -  rep_origin     ori: high-copy-number ColE1/pMB1/pBR322/pUC origin of replication
   6135..6995    -  CDS            AmpR: β-lactamase; bla; confers resistance to ampicillin, carbenicillin, and related antibiotics
   6996..7100    -  promoter       AmpR promoter: bla
