[The description below was written by a language model from this plasmid's Addgene catalogue record and pLannotate feature annotations shown in this document.]
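Description:
GFP-ATG13 is a mammalian expression plasmid built on the pCAG backbone and carrying human ATG13 fused at its N-terminus to monomeric EGFP. The catalogue lists the insert species as synthetic, which may indicate a synthesised coding sequence, but the annotated open reading frame matches the human ATG13 protein. ATG13 is a regulatory subunit of the ULK1 autophagy-initiation complex. In bacteria the plasmid is maintained at high copy from a ColE1/pUC-type origin and selected with ampicillin through the β-lactamase gene and its native promoter. Remnants of lac promoter/operator and lacI sequence in the backbone are cloning-vector leftovers with no evident role in expression.

Expression is driven by the composite CAG promoter: the cytomegalovirus immediate-early enhancer, the chicken β-actin promoter and a chimeric chicken β-actin/rabbit β-globin intron. Together these give strong constitutive transcription in most mammalian cell types. The mEGFP coding sequence sits immediately upstream of ATG13, separated by only a few nucleotides, consistent with a single fusion protein. The transcript ends at a rabbit β-globin polyadenylation signal. The short β-globin "CDS" fragments flanking the insert are exon remnants of the pCAG cassette, not additional payload. An SV40 origin of replication is also present and can support episomal amplification in cells expressing large T antigen. No mammalian selection marker is annotated, which suits transient transfection.

The stated purpose is purification of the human ULK1 complex, with the fluorescent tag presumably allowing the ATG13 subunit to be tracked. No dedicated affinity tag appears in the feature table. The cloning sites are unrecorded, and the sequence record is labelled a partial NGS result.
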