Addgene plasmid #171413: GFP-ATG13
Purpose: For the purifcation of human ULK1 complex
Depositing lab: James Hurley. Depositing organization: University of California, Berkeley. Publication: Reconstitution of cargo-induced LC3 lipidation in mammalian selective autophagy. Chang C, Shi X, Jensen LE, Yokom AL, Fracchiolla D, Martens S, Hurley JH. Sci Adv. 2021 Apr 23;7(17). pii: 7/17/eabg4922. doi: 10.1126/sciadv.abg4922. Print 2021 Apr. PubMed 33893090.
Backbone
  Vector backbone: pCAG
  Vector type: Mammalian Expression
Growth in bacteria
  Bacterial resistance: Ampicillin, 100 μg/mL
  Growth temperature: 37°C
  Growth strain: DH5alpha
  Copy number: High Copy
Gene/Insert
  Gene/Insert name: ATG13
  Species: Synthetic
  Entrez Gene: ATG13 (a.k.a. KIAA0652, PARATARG8)
  Cloning method: Restriction Enzyme; 5′ cloning site Unknown (unknown if destroyed); 3′ cloning site Unknown (unknown if destroyed)
Terms and licenses: Academic/Nonprofit Terms; Industry Terms: Not Available to Industry
How to cite: GFP-ATG13 was a gift from James Hurley (Addgene plasmid # 171413 ; http://n2t.net/addgene:171413 ; RRID:Addgene_171413)
